Addgene plasmid #186476: pQCXIP mScarlet-MOSPD2 RD/LD
Purpose: Expression of human MOSPD2 (mutant R404D/L406D, unable to bind FFAT motifs) fused to mScarlet in mammalian cells
Depositing lab: Catherine Tomasetto. Depositing organization: Institut de Genetique et de Biologie Moleculaire et Cellulaire (IGBMC). Publication: MOSPD2 is an endoplasmic reticulum-lipid droplet tether functioning in LD homeostasis. Zouiouich M, Di Mattia T, Martinet A, Eichler J, Wendling C, Tomishige N, Grandgirard E, Fuggetta N, Fromental-Ramain C, Mizzon G, Dumesnil C, Carpentier M, Reina-San-Martin B, Mathelin C, Schwab Y, Thiam AR, Kobayashi T, Drin G, Tomasetto C, Alpy F. J Cell Biol. 2022 Jun 6;221(6). pii: 213116. doi: 10.1083/jcb.202110044. Epub 2022 Apr 7. PubMed 35389430.
Backbone
  Vector backbone: pQCXIP
  Backbone manufacturer: Clontech
  Backbone size w/o insert (bp): 7181
  Total vector size (bp): 9426
  Vector type: Mammalian Expression, Retroviral
  Selectable markers: Puromycin
Growth in bacteria
  Bacterial resistance: Ampicillin, 100 μg/mL
  Growth temperature: 37°C
  Growth strain: NEB Stable
  Copy number: High Copy
Gene/Insert
  Gene/Insert name: MOSPD2 motile sperm domain containing 2
  Species: H. sapiens (human)
  Insert size (bp): 1554
  GenBank ID: NM_152581
  Entrez Gene: MOSPD2
  Tag / fusion protein: mScarlet (N terminal on insert)
Terms and licenses: Academic/Nonprofit Terms; Industry Terms: Not Available to Industry
How to cite: pQCXIP mScarlet-MOSPD2 RD/LD was a gift from Catherine Tomasetto (Addgene plasmid # 186476 ; http://n2t.net/addgene:186476 ; RRID:Addgene_186476)
