[The description below was written by a language model from this plasmid's Addgene catalogue record and pLannotate feature annotations shown in this document.]
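Description:
pQCXIP mScarlet-MOSPD2 RD/LD is a 9.4 kb self-inactivating gammaretroviral expression vector built on the Clontech pQCXIP backbone, intended for transient expression or stable transduction of mammalian cells. It is propagated in E. coli as a high-copy plasmid through a ColE1/pUC-type origin and selected with ampicillin via the β-lactamase gene. In packaging cells, a hybrid CMV enhancer/promoter fused to a truncated MoMSV 5' LTR drives transcription of the viral genome. That genome carries a Ψ packaging signal extending into a truncated gag region without a start codon. The 3' LTR has a U3 deletion, so after reverse transcription and integration both LTRs are transcriptionally inactive and expression depends on the internal promoter.

The payload is a bicistronic cassette driven by an internal CMV immediate early enhancer/promoter. The first cistron encodes the red fluorescent protein mScarlet joined through a short polylinker-derived sequence to the N terminus of human MOSPD2, an endoplasmic reticulum-anchored receptor that builds inter-organelle contacts by binding FFAT motifs on proteins of other organelles. This version carries the R404D/L406D substitutions, which the record describes as abolishing FFAT motif binding. An EMCV IRES downstream allows translation of puromycin N-acetyltransferase from the same transcript, linking drug resistance to expression of the fusion. Several short annotated fragments (chicken β-actin promoter, dmpM, Mos, env, rop, bom) appear to be backbone remnants or chance matches rather than functional parts.

The construct serves as an FFAT-binding-deficient counterpart to wild-type MOSPD2 for live or fixed imaging. It was deposited with work on MOSPD2 as an ER–lipid droplet tether.
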