Features (pLannotate 1.2.2; 24 found; start..end, strand, type, name):
    305..508     +  promoter       CMV promoter: human cytomegalovirus (CMV) immediate early promoter
    509..684     +  LTR            5' LTR (truncated): truncated long terminal repeat from Moloney murine sarcoma virus
    806..1080    +  misc_feature   MESV Ψ (fragment): packaging signal of murine embryonic stem cell virus
   1147..1563    +  CDS            gag (truncated): truncated Moloney murine leukemia virus (MMLV) gag gene lacking the start codon
   1600..1903    +  enhancer       CMV enhancer: human cytomegalovirus immediate early enhancer
   1904..2107    +  promoter       CMV promoter: human cytomegalovirus (CMV) immediate early promoter
   2233..2928    +  CDS            mScarlet: mScarlet is a basic (constitutively fluorescent) red fluorescent protein published in 2016, derived from synthetic construct. It has moderate acid sensitivity.
   2929..2968    +  misc_feature   MCS (fragment): multiple cloning site
   2965..4515    +  CDS            MOSPD2: MSPD2_HUMAN - Experimental evidence at protein level: Swiss-Prot protein existence level 1. Endoplasmic reticulum-anchored receptor which modulates interorganelle contacts by interacting with other organelle-bound proteins via their FFAT motif (PubMed:29858488). Might have a more important role in endoplasmic reticulum and endosomes contacts (PubMed:29858488). Promotes migration of primary monocytes and neutrophils, in response to various chemokines (PubMed:28137892). From Homo sapiens (Human).
   4532..4552    -  promoter       chicken β-actin promoter (fragment): contains a 21-bp deletion relative to the standard chicken β-actin promoter
   4660..5122    +  misc_feature   IRES: internal ribosome entry site (IRES) of the encephalomyocarditis virus (EMCV)
   5155..5754    +  CDS            PuroR: puromycin N-acetyltransferase; pac from Streptomyces alboniger; confers resistance to puromycin
   5804..5869    +  CDS            dmpM (fragment): DMPM_STRAD - Protein inferred from homology: Swiss-Prot protein existence level 3. From Streptomyces alboniger.
   5882..5953    +  CDS            Mos (fragment): MOS_MOUSE - Experimental evidence at transcript level: Swiss-Prot protein existence level 2. From Mus musculus (Mouse).
   5986..6086    +  CDS            env (fragment): murine leukemia virus gPr80 envelope polyprotein precursor; env; proteolytically cleaved into gp70SU and p15TM subunits
   6128..6553    +  LTR            3' LTR (ΔU3): self-inactivating 3' long terminal repeat (LTR) from Moloney murine leukemia virus
   6622..6662    +  CDS            rop (fragment): Rop protein, which maintains plasmids at low copy number; rop
   6764..6802    +  misc_feature   bom (fragment): basis of mobility region from pBR322
   6819..7148    +  promoter       SV40 promoter: SV40 enhancer and early promoter
   7154..7255    +  misc_feature   bom (fragment): basis of mobility region from pBR322
   7441..8029    -  rep_origin     ori: high-copy-number ColE1/pMB1/pBR322/pUC origin of replication
   8200..9060    -  CDS            AmpR: β-lactamase; bla; confers resistance to ampicillin, carbenicillin, and related antibiotics
   9061..9165    -  promoter       AmpR promoter: bla
   9351..304     +  enhancer       CMV enhancer (across the origin): human cytomegalovirus immediate early enhancer
>Addgene plasmid #186476 | pQCXIP mScarlet-MOSPD2 RD/LD | addgene full sequence | sequence record 369174 | Addgene NGS Result
CGTTACATAACTTACGGTAAATGGCCCGCCTGGCTGACCGCCCAACGACCCCCGCCCATTGACGTCAATA
ATGACGTATGTTCCCATAGTAACGCCAATAGGGACTTTCCATTGACGTCAATGGGTGGAGTATTTACGGT
AAACTGCCCACTTGGCAGTACATCAAGTGTATCATATGCCAAGTACGCCCCCTATTGACGTCAATGACGG
TAAATGGCCCGCCTGGCATTATGCCCAGTACATGACCTTATGGGACTTTCCTACTTGGCAGTACATCTAC
GTATTAGTCATCGCTATTACCATGGTGATGCGGTTTTGGCAGTACATCAATGGGCGTGGATAGCGGTTTG
ACTCACGGGGATTTCCAAGTCTCCACCCCATTGACGTCAATGGGAGTTTGTTTTGGCACCAAAATCAACG
GGACTTTCCAAAATGTCGTAACAACTCCGCCCCATTGACGCAAATGGGCGGTAGGCGTGTACGGTGGGAG
GTCTATATAAGCAGAGCTCAATAAAAGAGCCCACAACCCCTCACTCGGCGCGCCAGTCTTCCGATAGACT
GCGTCGCCCGGGTACCCGTATTCCCAATAAAGCCTCTTGCTGTTTGCATCCGAATCGTGGTCTCGCTGTT
CCTTGGGAGGGTCTCCTCTGAGTGATTGACTACCCACGACGGGGGTCTTTCATTTGGGGGCTCGTCCGGG
ATTTGGAGACCCCTGCCCAGGGACCACCGACCCACCACCGGGAGGTAAGCTGGCCAGCAACTTATCTGTG
TCTGTCCGATTGTCTAGTGTCTATGTTTGATGTTATGCGCCTGCGTCTGTACTAGTTAGCTAACTAGCTC
TGTATCTGGCGGACCCGTGGTGGAACTGACGAGTTCTGAACACCCGGCCGCAACCCTGGGAGACGTCCCA
GGGACTTTGGGGGCCGTTTTTGTGGCCCGACCTGAGGAAGGGAGTCGATGTGGAATCCGACCCCGTCAGG
ATATGTGGTTCTGGTAGGAGACGAGAACCTAAAACAGTTCCCGCCTCCGTCTGAATTTTTGCTTTCGGTT
TGGAACCGAAGCCGCGCGTCTTGTCTGCTGCAGCGCTGCAGCATCGTTCTGTGTTGTCTCTGTCTGACTG
TGTTTCTGTATTTGTCTGAAAATTAGGGCCAGACTGTTACCACTCCCTTAAGTTTGACCTTAGGTCACTG
GAAAGATGTCGAGCGGATCGCTCACAACCAGTCGGTAGATGTCAAGAAGAGACGTTGGGTTACCTTCTGC
TCTGCAGAATGGCCAACCTTTAACGTCGGATGGCCGCGAGACGGCACCTTTAACCGAGACCTCATCACCC
AGGTTAAGATCAAGGTCTTTTCACCTGGCCCGCATGGACACCCAGACCAGGTCCCCTACATCGTGACCTG
GGAAGCCTTGGCTTTTGACCCCCCTCCCTGGGTCAAGCCCTTTGTACACCCTAAGCCTCCGCCTCCTCTT
CCTCCATCCGCCCCGTCTCTCCCCCTTGAACCTCCTCGTTCGACCCCGCCTCGATCCTCCCTTTATCCAG
CCCTCACTCCTTCTCTAGGCGCCGGAATTGAAGATCTGGGGGATCGATCCTCTAGAGTCCGTTACATAAC
TTACGGTAAATGGCCCGCCTGGCTGACCGCCCAACGACCCCCGCCCATTGACGTCAATAATGACGTATGT
TCCCATAGTAACGCCAATAGGGACTTTCCATTGACGTCAATGGGTGGAGTATTTACGGTAAACTGCCCAC
TTGGCAGTACATCAAGTGTATCATATGCCAAGTACGCCCCCTATTGACGTCAATGACGGTAAATGGCCCG
CCTGGCATTATGCCCAGTACATGACCTTATGGGACTTTCCTACTTGGCAGTACATCTACGTATTAGTCAT
CGCTATTACCATGGTGATGCGGTTTTGGCAGTACATCAATGGGCGTGGATAGCGGTTTGACTCACGGGGA
TTTCCAAGTCTCCACCCCATTGACGTCAATGGGAGTTTGTTTTGGCACCAAAATCAACGGGACTTTCCAA
AATGTCGTAACAACTCCGCCCCATTGACGCAAATGGGCGGTAGGCGTGTACGGTGGGAGGTCTATATAAG
CAGAGCTCGTTTAGTGAACCGTCAGATCGCCTGGAGACGCCATCCACGCTGTTTTGACCTCCATAGAAGA
CACCGGGACCGATCCAGCCTCCGCGGCCGGGAACGGTGCATTGGAACGGACCTGCAGCCACCATGGTGAG
CAAGGGCGAGGCAGTGATCAAGGAGTTCATGCGGTTCAAGGTGCACATGGAGGGCTCCATGAACGGCCAC
GAGTTCGAGATCGAGGGCGAGGGCGAGGGCCGCCCCTACGAGGGCACCCAGACCGCCAAGCTGAAGGTGA
CCAAGGGTGGCCCCCTGCCCTTCTCCTGGGACATCCTGTCCCCTCAGTTCATGTACGGCTCCAGGGCCTT
CACCAAGCACCCCGCCGACATCCCCGACTACTATAAGCAGTCCTTCCCCGAGGGCTTCAAGTGGGAGCGC
GTGATGAACTTCGAGGACGGCGGCGCCGTGACCGTGACCCAGGACACCTCCCTGGAGGACGGCACCCTGA
TCTACAAGGTGAAGCTCCGCGGCACCAACTTCCCTCCTGACGGCCCCGTAATGCAGAAGAAGACAATGGG
CTGGGAAGCGTCCACCGAGCGGTTGTACCCCGAGGACGGCGTGCTGAAGGGCGACATTAAGATGGCCCTG
CGCCTGAAGGACGGCGGCCGCTACCTGGCGGACTTCAAGACCACCTACAAGGCCAAGAAGCCCGTGCAGA
TGCCCGGCGCCTACAACGTCGACCGCAAGTTGGACATCACCTCCCACAACGAGGACTACACCGTGGTGGA
ACAGTACGAACGCTCCGAGGGCCGCCACTCCACCGGCGGCATGGACGAGCTGTACAAGTCCGGACTCAGA
TCTCGAGCTCAAGCTTCGAATTCTGCAGAGAATCACGCCCAGAATAAAGCCAAGCTCATCTCTGAGACCC
GGAGGAGGTTCGAAGCTGAGTATGTGACAGATAAGTCAGATAAATATGATGCACGTGATGTTGAAAGGCT
ACAACAAGATGATAACTGGGTTGAAAGTTACTTATCTTGGAGACATAATATTGTAGATGAAACACTGAAG
ATGCTCGATGAGAGTTTTCAGTGGAGGAAAGAAATTTCTGTCAATGACCTTAATGAATCCTCCATTCCCA
GATGGTTATTGGAAATTGGTGTTATTTATCTCCATGGTTATGACAAAGAAGGTAACAAATTGTTCTGGAT
CAGGGTGAAGTATCATGTAAAAGACCAGAAAACCATATTGGACAAAAAGAAGCTCATAGCATTCTGGTTG
GAACGTTATGCTAAGAGGGAAAATGGGAAACCTGTAACAGTGATGTTTGACCTGTCAGAAACTGGAATAA
ATAGCATTGACATGGACTTTGTACGCTTTATCATCAACTGCTTTAAGGTTTATTACCCTAAATACCTCTC
AAAAATAGTGATCTTTGATATGCCTTGGTTAATGAATGCTGCTTTCAAAATTGTGAAAACCTGGCTTGGT
CCAGAAGCAGTGAGCTTGTTGAAGTTTACAAGCAAAAATGAAGTCCAGGACTATGTCAGTGTAGAATACC
TGCCTCCCCACATGGGTGGAACTGATCCTTTCAAGTATAGCTATCCACCACTAGTAGATGATGACTTCCA
GACCCCACTGTGTGAGAATGGGCCTATTACCAGTGAGGATGAAACTTCAAGTAAAGAAGACATAGAAAGT
GATGGCAAAGAAACATTGGAAACAATTTCTAATGAAGAACAAACACCTCTTCTTAAAAAGATTAACCCAA
CCGAATCTACTTCCAAAGCAGAAGAAAATGAAAAAGTTGATTCAAAAGTGAAAGCTTTCAAGAAACCATT
GAGTGTATTTAAAGGCCCCTTACTACACATCAGCCCAGCAGAAGAACTGTACTTTGGAAGTACAGAATCC
GGAGAGAAGAAAACCTTAATAGTGTTGACAAATGTAACTAAAAATATAGTGGCATTTAAGGTGAGAACAA
CAGCTCCAGAAAAATACAGAGTCAAGCCAAGCAATAGCAGCTGTGACCCGGGTGCATCAGTGGATATAGT
TGTGTCTCCCCATGGGGGTTTAACAGTCTCTGCCCAAGACGATTTTGACATAATGGCTGCAGAAATGGAA
CAGTCATCTGGCACAGGCCCAGCAGAATTAACTCAGTTTTGGAAAGAAGTTCCCAGAAACAAAGTGATGG
AACATAGGTTAAGATGCCATACTGTTGAAAGCAGTAAACCAAACACTCTTACGTTAAAAGACAATGCTTT
CAATATGTCAGATAAAACCAGTGAAGATATATGTCTACAACTCAGTCGTTTACTAGAAAGCAATAGGAAG
CTTGAAGACCAAGTTCAGCGTTGTATCTGGTTCCAGCAGCTGCTGCTTTCCTTAACAATGCTCTTGCTTG
CTTTTGTCACCTCTTTCTTCTATTTATTGTACAGTTAAGGATCCGGAATTCCGCCCCCCCCCCCCCCCCC
CCTCTCCCTCCCCCCCCCCTAACGTTACTGGCCGAAGCCGCTTGGAATAAGGCCGGTGTGCGTTTGTCTA
TATGTTATTTTCCACCATATTGCCGTCTTTTGGCAATGTGAGGGCCCGGAAACCTGGCCCTGTCTTCTTG
ACGAGCATTCCTAGGGGTCTTTCCCCTCTCGCCAAAGGAATGCAAGGTCTGTTGAATGTCGTGAAGGAAG
CAGTTCCTCTGGAAGCTTCTTGAAGACAAACAACGTCTGTAGCGACCCTTTGCAGGCAGCGGAACCCCCC
ACCTGGCGACAGGTGCCTCTGCGGCCAAAAGCCACGTGTATAAGATACACCTGCAAAGGCGGCACAACCC
CAGTGCCACGTTGTGAGTTGGATAGTTGTGGAAAGAGTCAAATGGCTCTCCTCAAGCGTATTCAACAAGG
GGCTGAAGGATGCCCAGAAGGTACCCCATTGTATGGGATCTGATCTGGGGCCTCGGTGCACATGCTTTAC
ATGTGTTTAGTCGAGGTTAAAAAAACGTCTAGGCCCCCCGAACCACGGGGACGTGGTTTTCCTTTGAAAA
ACACGATGATAAGCTTGCCACAACCCACAAGGAGACGACCTTCCATGACCGAGTACAAGCCCACGGTGCG
CCTCGCCACCCGCGACGACGTCCCCCGGGCCGTACGCACCCTCGCCGCCGCGTTCGCCGACTACCCCGCC
ACGCGCCACACCGTCGACCCGGACCGCCACATCGAGCGGGTCACCGAGCTGCAAGAACTCTTCCTCACGC
GCGTCGGGCTCGACATCGGCAAGGTGTGGGTCGCGGACGACGGCGCCGCGGTGGCGGTCTGGACCACGCC
GGAGAGCGTCGAAGCGGGGGCGGTGTTCGCCGAGATCGGCCCGCGCATGGCCGAGTTGAGCGGTTCCCGG
CTGGCCGCGCAGCAACAGATGGAAGGCCTCCTGGCGCCGCACCGGCCCAAGGAGCCCGCGTGGTTCCTGG
CCACCGTCGGCGTCTCGCCCGACCACCAGGGCAAGGGTCTGGGCAGCGCCGTCGTGCTCCCCGGAGTGGA
GGCGGCCGAGCGCGCCGGGGTGCCCGCCTTCCTGGAGACCTCCGCGCCCCGCAACCTCCCCTTCTACGAG
CGGCTCGGCTTCACCGTCACCGCCGACGTCGAGGTGCCCGAAGGACCGCGCACCTGGTGCATGACCCGCA
AGCCCGGTGCCTGACGCCCGCCCCACGACCCGCAGCGCCCGACCGAAAGGAGCGCACGACCCCATGGCTC
CGACCGAAGCCACCCGGGGCGGCCCCGCCGACCCCGCACCCGCCCCCGAGGCCCACCGACTCTAGTCGAG
GGCTGCAGCGCTGCAGAGGCCGAGTGCAGAACTGCTCCAAAGGGACCTCAAGGCTTTCCGAGGGACACTA
GGCTGACTCCATCGAGCCAGTGTAGAGATAAGCTTATCGATTAGTCCAATTTGTTAAAGACAGGATATCA
GTGGTCCAGGCTCTAGTTTTGACTCAACAATATCACCAGCTGAAGCCTATAGAGTACGAGCCATAGATAA
AATAAAAGATTTTATTTAGTCTCCAGAAAAAGGGGGGAATGAAAGACCCCACCTGTAGGTTTGGCAAGCT
AGCTTAAGTAACGCCATTTTGCAAGGCATGGAAAAATACATAACTGAGAATAGAGAAGTTCAGATCAAGG
TCAGGAACAGATGGAACAGGGTCGACCCTAGAGAACCATCAGATGTTTCCAGGGTGCCCCAAGGACCTGA
AATGACCCTGTGCCTTATTTGAACTAACCAATCAGTTCGCTTCTCGCTTCTGTTCGCGCGCTTCTGCTCC
CCGAGCTCAATAAAAGAGCCCACAACCCCTCACTCGGGGCGCCAGTCCTCCGATTGACTGAGTCGCCCGG
GTACCCGTGTATCCAATAAACCCTCTTGCAGTTGCATCCGACTTGTGGTCTCGCTGTTCCTTGGGAGGGT
CTCCTCTGAGTGATTGACTACCCGTCAGCGGGGGTCTTTCATTTGGGGGCTCGTCCGGGATCGGGAGACC
CCTGCCCAGGGACCACCGACCCACCACCGGGAGGTAAGCTGGCTGCCTCGCGCGTTTCGGTGATGACGGT
GAAAACCTCTGACACATGCAGCTCCCGGAGACGGTCACAGCTTGTCTGTAAGCGGATGCCGGGAGCAGAC
AAGCCCGTCAGGGCGCGTCAGCGGGTGTTGGCGGGTGTCGGGGCGCAGCCATGACCCAGTCACGTAGCGA
TAGCGGAGTGTAGATCCGGCTGTGGAATGTGTGTCAGTTAGGGTGTGGAAAGTCCCCAGGCTCCCCAGCA
GGCAGAAGTATGCAAAGCATGCATCTCAATTAGTCAGCAACCAGGTGTGGAAAGTCCCCAGGCTCCCCAG
CAGGCAGAAGTATGCAAAGCATGCATCTCAATTAGTCAGCAACCATAGTCCCGCCCCTAACTCCGCCCAT
CCCGCCCCTAACTCCGCCCAGTTCCGCCCATTCTCCGCCCCATGGCTGACTAATTTTTTTTATTTATGCA
GAGGCCGAGGCCGCCTCGGCCTCTGAGCTATTCCAGAAGTAGTGAGGAGGCTTTTTTGGAGGCCTAGGCT
TTTGCAAAAAGCTTACTGGCTTAACTATGCGGCATCAGAGCAGATTGTACTGAGAGTGCACCATATGCGG
TGTGAAATACCGCACAGATGCGTAAGGAGAAAATACCGCATCAGGCGCTCTTCCGCTTCCTCGCTCACTG
ACTCGCTGCGCTCGGTCGTTCGGCTGCGGCGAGCGGTATCAGCTCACTCAAAGGCGGTAATACGGTTATC
CACAGAATCAGGGGATAACGCAGGAAAGAACATGTGAGCAAAAGGCCAGCAAAAGGCCAGGAACCGTAAA
AAGGCCGCGTTGCTGGCGTTTTTCCATAGGCTCCGCCCCCCTGACGAGCATCACAAAAATCGACGCTCAA
GTCAGAGGTGGCGAAACCCGACAGGACTATAAAGATACCAGGCGTTTCCCCCTGGAAGCTCCCTCGTGCG
CTCTCCTGTTCCGACCCTGCCGCTTACCGGATACCTGTCCGCCTTTCTCCCTTCGGGAAGCGTGGCGCTT
TCTCATAGCTCACGCTGTAGGTATCTCAGTTCGGTGTAGGTCGTTCGCTCCAAGCTGGGCTGTGTGCACG
AACCCCCCGTTCAGCCCGACCGCTGCGCCTTATCCGGTAACTATCGTCTTGAGTCCAACCCGGTAAGACA
CGACTTATCGCCACTGGCAGCAGCCACTGGTAACAGGATTAGCAGAGCGAGGTATGTAGGCGGTGCTACA
GAGTTCTTGAAGTGGTGGCCTAACTACGGCTACACTAGAAGGACAGTATTTGGTATCTGCGCTCTGCTGA
AGCCAGTTACCTTCGGAAAAAGAGTTGGTAGCTCTTGATCCGGCAAACAAACCACCGCTGGTAGCGGTGG
TTTTTTTGTTTGCAAGCAGCAGATTACGCGCAGAAAAAAAGGATCTCAAGAAGATCCTTTGATCTTTTCT
ACGGGGTCTGACGCTCAGTGGAACGAAAACTCACGTTAAGGGATTTTGGTCATGAGATTATCAAAAAGGA
TCTTCACCTAGATCCTTTTAAATTAAAAATGAAGTTTTAAATCAATCTAAAGTATATATGAGTAAACTTG
GTCTGACAGTTACCAATGCTTAATCAGTGAGGCACCTATCTCAGCGATCTGTCTATTTCGTTCATCCATA
GTTGCCTGACTCCCCGTCGTGTAGATAACTACGATACGGGAGGGCTTACCATCTGGCCCCAGTGCTGCAA
TGATACCGCGAGACCCACGCTCACCGGCTCCAGATTTATCAGCAATAAACCAGCCAGCCGGAAGGGCCGA
GCGCAGAAGTGGTCCTGCAACTTTATCCGCCTCCATCCAGTCTATTAATTGTTGCCGGGAAGCTAGAGTA
AGTAGTTCGCCAGTTAATAGTTTGCGCAACGTTGTTGCCATTGCTGCAGGCATCGTGGTGTCACGCTCGT
CGTTTGGTATGGCTTCATTCAGCTCCGGTTCCCAACGATCAAGGCGAGTTACATGATCCCCCATGTTGTG
CAAAAAAGCGGTTAGCTCCTTCGGTCCTCCGATCGTTGTCAGAAGTAAGTTGGCCGCAGTGTTATCACTC
ATGGTTATGGCAGCACTGCATAATTCTCTTACTGTCATGCCATCCGTAAGATGCTTTTCTGTGACTGGTG
AGTACTCAACCAAGTCATTCTGAGAATAGTGTATGCGGCGACCGAGTTGCTCTTGCCCGGCGTCAACACG
GGATAATACCGCGCCACATAGCAGAACTTTAAAAGTGCTCATCATTGGAAAACGTTCTTCGGGGCGAAAA
CTCTCAAGGATCTTACCGCTGTTGAGATCCAGTTCGATGTAACCCACTCGTGCACCCAACTGATCTTCAG
CATCTTTTACTTTCACCAGCGTTTCTGGGTGAGCAAAAACAGGAAGGCAAAATGCCGCAAAAAAGGGAAT
AAGGGCGACACGGAAATGTTGAATACTCATACTCTTCCTTTTTCAATATTATTGAAGCATTTATCAGGGT
TATTGTCTCATGAGCGGATACATATTTGAATGTATTTAGAAAAATAAACAAATAGGGGTTCCGCGCACAT
TTCCCCGAAAAGTGCCACCTGACGTCTAAGAAACCATTATTATCATGACATTAACCTATAAAAATAGGCG
TATCACGAGGCCCTTTCGTCTTCAAGAATTAGCTTGGCCATTGCATACGTTGTATCCATATCATAATATG
TACATTTATATTGGCTCATGTCCAACATTACCGCCATGTTGACATTGATTATTGACTAGTTATTAATAGT
AATCAATTACGGGGTCATTAGTTCATAGCCCATATATGGAGTTCCG
